>Addgene plasmid #27369 | pLKO1-shYAP2 | addgene partial sequence | sequence record 33689 | 27369 with LKO1-5
GGCTTTATATATCTTGTGGAAGGACGAAACACCGGCTGGTCAGAGATACTTCTTAACTCGAGTTAAGAAG
TATCTCTGACCAGTTTTTCAATTCTCGACCTCGAGACAAATGGCAGTATTCATCCACAATTTTAAAAGAA
AAGGGGGGATTGGGGGGTACAGTGCAGGGGAAAGAATAGTAGACATAATAGCAACAGACATACAAACTAA
AGAATTACAAAAACAAATTACAAAAATTCAAAATTTTCGGGTTTATTACAGGGACAGCAGAGATCCACTT
TGGCCGCGGCTCGAGGGGGTTGGGGTTGCGCCTTTTCCAAGGCAGCCCTGGGTTTGCGCAGGGACGCGGC
TGCTCTGGGCGTGGTTCCGGGAAACGCAGCGGCGCCGACCCTGGGTCTCGCACATTCTTCACGTCCGTTC
GCAGCGTCACCCGGATCTTCGCCGCTACCCTTGTGGGCCCCCCGGCGACGCTTCCTGCTCCGCCCCTAAG
TCGGGAAGGTTCCTTGCGGTTCGCGGCGTGCCGGACGTGACAAACGGAAGCCGCACGTCTCACTAGTACC
CTCGCAGACGGACAGCGCCAGGGAGCAATGGCAGCGCGCCGACCGCGATGGGCTGTGGCCAATAGCGGCT
GCTCAGCAGGGCGCGCCGAGAGCAGCGGCCGGGAAGGGGCGGTGCGGGAGGCGGGGTGTGGGGCGGTAGT
GTGGGCCCTGTTCCTGCCCGCGCGGTGTTCCGCATTCTGCAAGCCTCCGGAGCGCACGTCGGCAGTCGGC
TCCCTCGTTGACCGAATCACCGACCTCTCTCCCCAGGGGGATCCACCGGAGCTTACCATGACCGAGTACA
AGCCCACGGTGCGCCTCGCCACCCGCGACGACGTCCCCAGGGCCGTACGCACCC
