>Addgene plasmid #27369 | pLKO1-shYAP2 | addgene partial sequence | sequence record 33690 | 27369 with LKO1-5
TTTATATATCTTGTGGAAGGACGAAACACCGGCTGGTCAGAGATACTTCTTAACTCGAGTTAAGAAGTAT
CTCTGACCAGATTTTTCAATTCTCGACCTCGAGACAAATGGCAGTATTCATCCACAATTTTAAAAGAAAA
GGGGGGATTGGGGGGTACAGTGCAGGGGAAAGAATAGTAGACATAATAGCAACAGACATACAAACTAAAG
AATTACAAAAACAAATTACAAAAATTCAAAATTTTCGGGTTTATTACAGGGACAGCAGAGATCCACTTTG
GCCGCGGCTCGAGGGGGTTGGGGTTGCGCCTTTTCCAAGGCAGCCCTGGGTTTGCGCAGGGACGCGGCTG
CTCTGGGCGTGGTTCCGGGAAACGCAGCGGCGCCGACCCTGGGTCTCGCACATTCTTCACGTCCGTTCGC
AGCGTCACCCGGATCTTCGCCGCTACCCTTGTGGGCCCCCCGGCGACGCTTCCTGCTCCGCCCCTAAGTC
GGGAAGGTTCCTTGCGGTTCGCGGCGTGCCGGACGTGACAAACGGAAGCCGCACGTCTCACTAGTACCCT
CGCAGACGGACAGCGCCAGGGAGCAATGGCAGCGCGCCGACCGCGATGGGCTGTGGCCAATAGCGGCTGC
TCAGCAGGGCGCGCCGAGAGCAGCGGCCGGGAAGGGGCGGTGCGGGAGGCGGGGTGTGGGGCGGTAGTGT
GGGCCCTGTTCCTGCCCGCGCGGTGTTCCGCATTCTGCAAGCCTCCGGAGCGCACGTCGGCAGTCGGCTC
CCTCGTTGACCGAATCACCGACCTCTCTCCCCAGGGGGATCCACCGGAAGCTTACCATGACCGA
