[The description below was written by a language model from this plasmid's Addgene catalogue record.]
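Description:
pLKO1-shYAP2 is a short-hairpin RNA construct built on the pLKO1 backbone (recorded as about 8.5 kb without insert) and catalogued as a mammalian expression vector. It is propagated in E. coli under ampicillin selection; the copy number is listed as unknown, and the record does not include a feature table, so the origin of replication, promoter and any mammalian selection marker are not explicitly documented. pLKO.1-type vectors are generally lentiviral transfer plasmids in which a U6 (RNA polymerase III) promoter drives the hairpin and a puromycin resistance cassette allows selection of transduced cells. These features are typical of the backbone family rather than confirmed for this entry.

The payload is a roughly 50 bp oligonucleotide insert, shYAP2, directed against human YAP and cloned by restriction digestion between the AgeI and EcoRI sites, the standard hairpin cloning position in this backbone; whether those sites survived cloning is not recorded. The depositor's comment describes a conventional hairpin design: a sense target stretch, a short loop containing an XhoI site, the complementary antisense stretch, and a terminal run of thymidines that acts as a Pol III terminator. Once transcribed, the hairpin is processed by the cellular RNAi machinery into an siRNA that reduces YAP mRNA levels.

The construct is used for knockdown of YAP in human cells. The associated publication concerns TEAD-mediated, YAP-dependent gene induction and growth control, which is consistent with its use in loss-of-function experiments on this Hippo pathway effector. The "2" in the name suggests it is one of several independent YAP hairpins, though the record does not say so.
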