Addgene plasmid #27369: pLKO1-shYAP2
Depositing lab: Kunliang Guan. Depositing organization: University of California, San Diego (UCSD). Publication: TEAD mediates YAP-dependent gene induction and growth control. Zhao B, Ye X, Yu J, Li L, Li W, Li S, Yu J, Lin JD, Wang CY, Chinnaiyan AM, Lai ZC, Guan KL. Genes Dev. 2008 Jul 15. 22(14):1962-71. 10.1101/gad.1664408 PubMed 18579750.
Backbone
  Vector backbone: pLKO1
  Backbone size w/o insert (bp): 8500
  Vector type: Mammalian Expression
Growth in bacteria
  Bacterial resistance: Ampicillin, 100 μg/mL
  Growth temperature: 37°C
  Growth strain: DH5alpha
  Copy number: Unknown
Gene/Insert
  Gene/Insert name: shYAP2
  Species: H. sapiens (human)
  Insert size (bp): 50
  Cloning method: Restriction Enzyme; 5′ cloning site AgeI (unknown if destroyed); 3′ cloning site EcoRI (unknown if destroyed)
  Sequencing primers: 5′ LKO1-5
Terms and licenses: Academic/Nonprofit Terms; Industry Terms: Not Available to Industry
Depositor comments: YAP shRNA sequence - 5'-CCGGCTG GTCAGAGATACTTCTTAACTCGAGTTAAGAAGTATCTCTGACCAGTTTTTC
How to cite: pLKO1-shYAP2 was a gift from Kunliang Guan (Addgene plasmid # 27369 ; http://n2t.net/addgene:27369 ; RRID:Addgene_27369)
